Addgene plasmid #142621: TFORF0430
Purpose: Lentiviral vector for overexpressing transcription factor ORFs with unique 24-bp barcodes. Barcodes facilitate identification of transcription factors in pooled screens.
Depositing lab: Feng Zhang. Depositing organization: Broad Institute. Publication: A transcription factor atlas of directed differentiation. Joung J, Ma S, Tay T, Geiger-Schuller KR, Kirchgatterer PC, Verdine VK, Guo B, Arias-Garcia MA, Allen WE, Singh A, Kuksenko O, Abudayyeh OO, Gootenberg JS, Fu Z, Macrae RK, Buenrostro JD, Regev A, Zhang F. Cell. 2023 Jan 5;186(1):209-229.e26. doi: 10.1016/j.cell.2022.11.026. PubMed 36608654.
Backbone
  Vector backbone: pLX_TRC317
  Backbone manufacturer: Broad Institute Genetic Perturbation Platform
  Backbone size w/o insert (bp): 8264
  Vector type: Mammalian Expression, Lentiviral
  Selectable markers: Puromycin
Growth in bacteria
  Bacterial resistance: Ampicillin, 100 μg/mL
  Growth temperature: 37°C
  Growth strain: NEB Stable
  Copy number: High Copy
Gene/Insert
  Gene/Insert name: ZNF883
  Species: H. sapiens (human)
  Insert size (bp): 1241
  Entrez Gene: ZNF883
  Promoter: EF1a
  Cloning method: Unknown
  Sequencing primers: 5′ GGGTGGAGACTGAAGTTAGGCCAG; 3′ CACATAGCGTAAAAGGAGCAACATAG
Terms and licenses: Academic/Nonprofit Terms; Industry Terms: Not Available to Industry
Depositor comments: NM_001101338,ENST00000619044 . The transcription factor ORF portion of this plasmid was synthesized by Genewiz. Please test multiple small colonies in case of plasmid recombination. To make this collection available in a timely manner, a portion of this collection was not fully sequenced by Addgene. If an Addgene verified full plasmid sequence is not available, please contact us prior to placing an order to request the full sequence.
How to cite: TFORF0430 was a gift from Feng Zhang (Addgene plasmid # 142621 ; http://n2t.net/addgene:142621 ; RRID:Addgene_142621)
