[The description below was written by a language model from this plasmid's Addgene catalogue record and pLannotate feature annotations shown in this document.]
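Description:
TFORF0430 is a third-generation, self-inactivating lentiviral expression plasmid built on the pLX_TRC317 backbone and carrying the human zinc-finger gene ZNF883 as a synthesized open reading frame of about 1.2 kb. It belongs to a barcoded transcription factor ORF collection in which each construct carries a unique 24-bp barcode. The barcode allows the overexpressed factor to be identified by sequencing in pooled screens, such as those looking for drivers of directed differentiation. The barcode itself is not annotated in the feature table. The automated annotation labels only a short fragment at the start of ZNF883, although the space between the promoter and the downstream elements is consistent with the stated insert size.

In bacteria the plasmid replicates from a high-copy ColE1/pUC-type origin and is selected with ampicillin through the bla gene. An f1 origin and remnants of a lac/lacZα cloning region with T7 and T3 promoters are also present. The depositor notes that the plasmid may recombine.

The viral genome is transcribed from an RSV promoter fused to a truncated HIV-1 5' LTR, which makes production of the genomic RNA Tat-independent. It includes the Ψ packaging signal with a gag fragment, the RRE for Rev-dependent nuclear export, a cPPT/CTS that aids nuclear import, and a ΔU3 3' LTR followed by an SV40 polyadenylation signal. Within this unit, an SV40 early promoter drives puromycin N-acetyltransferase for selecting transduced mammalian cells. The strong constitutive EF-1α promoter drives the ZNF883 ORF, and a WPRE downstream enhances transcript stability and expression. Short U6 promoter and SV40 small t antigen matches appear only as annotated fragments and are unlikely to be functional elements.
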