Features (pLannotate 1.2.2; 31 found; start..end, strand, type, name):
      5..231     +  promoter       RSV promoter: Rous sarcoma virus enhancer/promoter
    232..412     +  LTR            5' LTR (truncated): truncated 5' long terminal repeat (LTR) from HIV-1
    459..584     +  misc_feature   HIV-1 Ψ: packaging signal of human immunodeficiency virus type 1
    568..931     +  CDS            HIV-1 gag (fragment): gag protein from human immunodeficiency virus 1; gag
   1077..1310    +  misc_feature   RRE: The Rev response element (RRE) of HIV-1 allows for Rev-dependent mRNA export from the nucleus to the cytoplasm.
   1687..1713    +  CDS            Rev (fragment): human immunodeficiency virus 1 (HIV-1) Rev protein; rev; enhances nuclear export of unspliced and incompletely spliced viral mRNAs
   1720..1743    +  promoter       SV40 promoter (fragment): SV40 early promoter
   1744..1815    +  promoter       SV40 promoter (fragment): SV40 enhancer and early promoter
   1839..1974    +  rep_origin     SV40 ori: SV40 origin of replication
   2020..2616    +  CDS            PuroR (fragment): puromycin N-acetyltransferase; pac from Streptomyces; confers resistance to puromycin
   2665..2782    +  misc_feature   cPPT/CTS: central polypurine tract and central termination sequence of HIV-1
   2847..2913    +  CDS            small t antigen (fragment): SV40 (simian virus 40) small t antigen
   2920..4098    +  promoter       EF-1α promoter: strong constitutive promoter for human elongation factor EF-1α
   4115..4225    +  CDS            ZNF883 (fragment): ZN883_HUMAN - Experimental evidence at protein level: Swiss-Prot protein existence level 1. May be involved in transcriptional regulation. From Homo sapiens (Human).
   5267..5320    +  promoter       U6 promoter (fragment): RNA polymerase III promoter for human U6 snRNA
   5362..5950    +  misc_feature   WPRE: woodchuck hepatitis virus posttranscriptional regulatory element
   6001..6020    +  misc_feature   cPPT/CTS (fragment): central polypurine tract and central termination sequence of HIV-1
   6022..6255    +  LTR            3' LTR (ΔU3): self-inactivating 3' long terminal repeat (LTR) from HIV-1
   6333..6454    +  polyA_signal   SV40 poly(A) signal: SV40 polyadenylation signal
   6494..6629    +  rep_origin     SV40 ori: SV40 origin of replication
   6650..6668    -  promoter       T7 promoter: promoter for bacteriophage T7 RNA polymerase
   6676..6831    +  CDS            lacZα (fragment): LacZα fragment of β-galactosidase; lacZ fragment
   6836..7264    +  rep_origin     f1 ori (sequence partly withheld): f1 bacteriophage origin of replication; arrow indicates direction of (+) strand synthesis
   7317..7421    +  promoter       AmpR promoter: bla
   7422..8282    +  CDS            AmpR: β-lactamase; bla; confers resistance to ampicillin, carbenicillin, and related antibiotics
   8453..9041    +  rep_origin     ori: high-copy-number ColE1/pMB1/pBR322/pUC origin of replication
   9224..9316    +  CDS            lacI (fragment): lac repressor; lacI; The lac repressor binds to the lac operator to inhibit transcription in E. coli. This inhibition can be relieved by adding lactose or isopropyl-β-D-thiogalactopyranoside (IPTG).
   9329..9350    +  protein_bind   CAP binding site: CAP binding activates transcription in the presence of cAMP. E. coli catabolite activator protein
   9365..9395    +  promoter       lac promoter: promoter for the E. coli lac operon
   9403..9419    +  protein_bind   lac operator: The lac repressor binds to the lac operator to inhibit transcription in E. coli. This inhibition can be relieved by adding lactose or isopropyl-β-D-thiogalactopyranoside (IPTG). lac repressor encoded by lacI
   9464..9482    +  promoter       T3 promoter: promoter for bacteriophage T3 RNA polymerase
>Addgene plasmid #142621 | TFORF0430 | addgene full sequence | sequence record 397736 | Addgene NGS Result
TTAATGTAGTCTTATGCAATACTCTTGTAGTCTTGCAACATGGTAACGATGAGTTAGCAACATGCCTTAC
AAGGAGAGAAAAAGCACCGTGCATGCCGATTGGTGGAAGTAAGGTGGTACGATCGTGCCTTATTAGGAAG
GCAACAGACGGGTCTGACATGGATTGGACGAACCACTGAATTGCCGCATTGCAGAGATATTGTATTTAAG
TGCCTAGCTCGATACATAAACGGGTCTCTCTGGTTAGACCAGATCTGAGCCTGGGAGCTCTCTGGCTAAC
TAGGGAACCCACTGCTTAAGCCTCAATAAAGCTTGCCTTGAGTGCTTCAAGTAGTGTGTGCCCGTCTGTT
GTGTGACTCTGGTAACTAGAGATCCCTCAGACCCTTTTAGTCAGTGTGGAAAATCTCTAGCAGTGGCGCC
CGAACAGGGACTTGAAAGCGAAAGGGAAACCAGAGGAGCTCTCTCGACGCAGGACTCGGCTTGCTGAAGC
GCGCACGGCAAGAGGCGAGGGGCGGCGACTGGTGAGTACGCCAAAAATTTTGACTAGCGGAGGCTAGAAG
GAGAGAGATGGGTGCGAGAGCGTCAGTATTAAGCGGGGGAGAATTAGATCGCGATGGGAAAAAATTCGGT
TAAGGCCAGGGGGAAAGAAAAAATATAAATTAAAACATATAGTATGGGCAAGCAGGGAGCTAGAACGATT
CGCAGTTAATCCTGGCCTGTTAGAAACATCAGAAGGCTGTAGACAAATACTGGGACAGCTACAACCATCC
CTTCAGACAGGATCAGAAGAACTTAGATCATTATATAATACAGTAGCAACCCTCTATTGTGTGCATCAAA
GGATAGAGATAAAAGACACCAAGGAAGCTTTAGACAAGATAGAGGAAGAGCAAAACAAAAGTAAGACCAC
CGCACAGCAAGCGGCCGCTGATCTTCAGACCTGGAGGAGGAGATATGAGGGACAATTGGAGAAGTGAATT
ATATAAATATAAAGTAGTAAAAATTGAACCATTAGGAGTAGCACCCACCAAGGCAAAGAGAAGAGTGGTG
CAGAGAGAAAAAAGAGCAGTGGGAATAGGAGCTTTGTTCCTTGGGTTCTTGGGAGCAGCAGGAAGCACTA
TGGGCGCAGCGTCAATGACGCTGACGGTACAGGCCAGACAATTATTGTCTGGTATAGTGCAGCAGCAGAA
CAATTTGCTGAGGGCTATTGAGGCGCAACAGCATCTGTTGCAACTCACAGTCTGGGGCATCAAGCAGCTC
CAGGCAAGAATCCTGGCTGTGGAAAGATACCTAAAGGATCAACAGCTCCTGGGGATTTGGGGTTGCTCTG
GAAAACTCATTTGCACCACTGCTGTGCCTTGGAATGCTAGTTGGAGTAATAAATCTCTGGAACAGATTTG
GAATCACACGACCTGGATGGAGTGGGACAGAGAAATTAACAATTACACAAGCTTAATACACTCCTTAATT
GAAGAATCGCAAAACCAGCAAGAAAAGAATGAACAAGAATTATTGGAATTAGATAAATGGGCAAGTTTGT
GGAATTGGTTTAACATAACAAATTGGCTGTGGTATATAAAATTATTCATAATGATAGTAGGAGGCTTGGT
AGGTTTAAGAATAGTTTTTGCTGTACTTTCTATAGTGAATAGAGTTAGGCAGGGATATTCACCATTATCG
TTTCAGACCCACCTCCCAACCCCGAGGGGACCCATGCATTGCATCTCAATTAGTCAGCAACCAGGTGTGG
AAAGTCCCCAGGCTCCCCAGCAGGCAGAAGTATGCAAAGCATGCGTCTCAATTAGTCAGCAACCATAGTC
CCGCCCCTAACTCCGCCCATCCCGCCCCTAACTCCGCCCAGTTCCGCCCATTCTCCGCCCCATGGCTGAC
TAATTTTTTTTATTTATGCAGAGGCCGAGGCCGCCTCGGCCTCTGAGCTATTCCAGAAGTAGTGAGGAGG
CTTTTTTGGAGGCCTAGGCTTTTGCAAAAAGCTTTCTAGAGGTACCACCGGAGCTTACCATGACCGAGTA
CAAGCCCACGGTGCGCCTCGCCACCCGCGACGACGTCCCCAGGGCCGTACGCACCCTCGCCGCCGCGTTC
GCCGACTACCCCGCCACGCGCCACACCGTCGATCCGGACCGCCACATCGAGCGGGTCACCGAGCTGCAAG
AACTCTTCCTCACGCGCGTCGGGCTCGACATCGGCAAGGTGTGGGTCGCGGACGACGGCGCCGCCGTGGC
GGTCTGGACCACGCCGGAGAGCGTCGAAGCGGGGGCGGTGTTCGCCGAGATCGGCCCGCGCATGGCCGAG
TTGAGCGGTTCCCGGCTGGCCGCGCAGCAACAGATGGAAGGCCTCCTGGCGCCGCACCGGCCCAAGGAGC
CCGCGTGGTTCCTGGCCACCGTCGGCGTCTCGCCCGACCACCAGGGCAAGGGTCTGGGCAGCGCCGTCGT
GCTCCCCGGAGTGGAGGCGGCCGAGCGCGCCGGGGTGCCCGCCTTCCTGGAGACCTCCGCGCCCCGCAAC
CTCCCCTTCTACGAGCGGCTCGGCTTCACCGTCACCGCCGACGTCGAGGTGCCCGAAGGACCGCGCACCT
GGTGCATGACCCGCAAGCCCGGTGCCAGTTAACGAATTCTAGATCTTGAGACAAATGGCAGTATTCATCC
ACAATTTTAAAAGAAAAGGGGGGATTGGGGGGTACAGTGCAGGGGAAAGAATAGTAGACATAATAGCAAC
AGACATACAAACTAAAGAATTACAAAAACAAATTACAAAAATTCAAAATTTTCGGGTTTATTACAGGGAC
AGCAGAGATCCACTTTGGCGCCGGCTCGAGGCCTGCAGGTGCAAAGATGGATAAAGTTTTAAACAGAGAG
GAATCTTTGCAGCTAATGGACCTTCTAGGTCTTGAAAGGAGTGGGAATTGGCTCCGGTGCCCGTCAGTGG
GCAGAGCGCACATCGCCCACAGTCCCCGAGAAGTTGGGGGGAGGGGTCGGCAATTGAACCGGTGCCTAGA
GAAGGTGGCGCGGGGTAAACTGGGAAAGTGATGTCGTGTACTGGCTCCGCCTTTTTCCCGAGGGTGGGGG
AGAACCGTATATAAGTGCAGTAGTCGCCGTGAACGTTCTTTTTCGCAACGGGTTTGCCGCCAGAACACAG
GTAAGTGCCGTGTGTGGTTCCCGCGGGCCTGGCCTCTTTACGGGTTATGGCCCTTGCGTGCCTTGAATTA
CTTCCACCTGGCTGCAGTACGTGATTCTTGATCCCGAGCTTCGGGTTGGAAGTGGGTGGGAGAGTTCGAG
GCCTTGCGCTTAAGGAGCCCCTTCGCCTCGTGCTTGAGTTGAGGCCTGGCCTGGGCGCTGGGGCCGCCGC
GTGCGAATCTGGTGGCACCTTCGCGCCTGTCTCGCTGCTTTCGATAAGTCTCTAGCCATTTAAAATTTTT
GATGACCTGCTGCGACGCTTTTTTTCTGGCAAGATAGTCTTGTAAATGCGGGCCAAGATCTGCACACTGG
TATTTCGGTTTTTGGGGCCGCGGGCGGCGACGGGGCCCGTGCGTCCCAGCGCACATGTTCGGCGAGGCGG
GGCCTGCGAGCGCGGCCACCGAGAATCGGACGGGGGTAGTCTCAAGCTGGCCGGCCTGCTCTGGTGCCTG
GCCTCGCGCCGCCGTGTATCGCCCCGCCCTGGGCGGCAAGGCTGGCCCGGTCGGCACCAGTTGCGTGAGC
GGAAAGATGGCCGCTTCCCGGCCCTGCTGCAGGGAGCTCAAAATGGAGGACGCGGCGCTCGGGAGAGCGG
GCGGGTGAGTCACCCACACAAAGGAAAAGGGCCTTTCCGTCCTCAGCCGTCGCTTCATGTGACTCCACGG
AGTACCGGGCGCCGTCCAGGCACCTCGATTAGTTCTCGAGCTTTTGGAGTACGTCGTCTTTAGGTTGGGG
GGAGGGGTTTTATGCGATGGAGTTTCCCCACACTGAGTGGGTGGAGACTGAAGTTAGGCCAGCTTGGCAC
TTGATGTAATTCTCCTTGGAATTTGCCCTTTTTGAGTTTGGATCTTGGTTCATTCTCAAGCCTCAGACAG
TGGTTCAAAGTTTTTTTCTTCCATTTCAGGTGTCGTGAGGCTAGCACCGCCACCATGGAATCTGAGAAAA
TTTATATGACCGCGAACCCATATCTCTGTACTGAATGTGGGAAAGGCTACACTTGTCTTGCATCCCTGAC
CCAGCATCAGAAAACACATATTGGAGAAAAACCTTATGAATGTAAAATATGTGGTAAGTCCTTTACCCGG
AACAGTAATCTTGTTCAACATCAAAGAATACATACTGGAGAGAAACCTTATGAATGTAATGAATGTGGGA
AAGCTTTTAGTCAGAGCACTAATCTTATTCAGCATCAAAGAGTCCATACTGGGGAGAAACCTTATGAGTG
TAATGAATGTGAAAAAACCTTTAGTCATAGGTCATCCCTTAGAAATCATGAGAGAATCCATACTGGAGAA
AAACCCTATCCTTGTAATGAATGTGGGAAAGCTTTCAGCCATATCTCTGCCCTTACTCAACATCATAGAA
TTCATACTGGAAAGAAACCATATGAATGTACTGAATGTGGAAAAACCTTCAGCCGCAGCACACACCTAAT
TGAACATCAGGGAATTCATTCTGAGGAAAAATCCTACCAGTGTAAGCAATGTCGGAAAGTTTTTTGCCAC
AGTACATCACTAATCCGACATCAGAGAACCCACACAGGAGAGAAACCATATGAATGTAATGAATGTGGGA
AAGCTTTCAGCCATACCCCAGCCTTCATTCAACATCAAAGAATTCATACTGGAGAAAAACCCTATGAGTG
TAATGCATGTGGAAAGGCCTTCAATCGGAGTGCACATCTTACTGAACACCAGAGAACTCATACTGGAGAG
AAGCCCTATGTTTGTAAAGAATGTGGAAAAACCTTCAGTCGAAGTACACACCTTACTGAACATCTAAAAA
TTCATTCTTGTGTGAAACCCTATCAATGTAATGAATGTCAGAAACTGTTTTGCTATAGAACATCACTAAT
TCGACATCAGAGGACGCATACAGGAGAGAAACCCTACCAGTGTAATGAATGTGGGAAATCCTTCAGCTTA
AGCTCAGCTCTAACTAAACATAAGCGAATACATACAAGGGAGAGACCCTATCAATGTACTAAGTGTGGTG
ATGTCTTTTGTCATAGTACATCCTTAATTCGACATCAGAAAACTCATTTCAGAAAGGAAACCTTAGCAGA
GTAGTAATGAACTAGTCCGTAACTTGAAAGTATTTCGATTTCTTGGCTTTATATATCTTGTGGAAAGGAC
GAAACAACCTCGCCAACCGAAATATGACGCGTTAAGTCGACAATCAACCTCTGGATTACAAAATTTGTGA
AAGATTGACTGGTATTCTTAACTATGTTGCTCCTTTTACGCTATGTGGATACGCTGCTTTAATGCCTTTG
TATCATGCTATTGCTTCCCGTATGGCTTTCATTTTCTCCTCCTTGTATAAATCCTGGTTGCTGTCTCTTT
ATGAGGAGTTGTGGCCCGTTGTCAGGCAACGTGGCGTGGTGTGCACTGTGTTTGCTGACGCAACCCCCAC
TGGTTGGGGCATTGCCACCACCTGTCAGCTCCTTTCCGGGACTTTCGCTTTCCCCCTCCCTATTGCCACG
GCGGAACTCATCGCCGCCTGCCTTGCCCGCTGCTGGACAGGGGCTCGGCTGTTGGGCACTGACAATTCCG
TGGTGTTGTCGGGGAAATCATCGTCCTTTCCTTGGCTGCTCGCCTGTGTTGCCACCTGGATTCTGCGCGG
GACGTCCTTCTGCTACGTCCCTTCGGCCCTCAATCCAGCGGACCTTCCTTCCCGCGGCCTGCTGCCGGCT
CTGCGGCCTCTTCCGCGTCTTCGCCTTCGCCCTCAGACGAGTCGGATCTCCCTTTGGGCCGCCTCCCCGC
GTCGACTTTAAGACCAATGACTTACAAGGCAGCTGTAGATCTTAGCCACTTTTTAAAAGAAAAGGGGGGA
CTGGAAGGGCTAATTCACTCCCAACGAAGACAAGATCTGCTTTTTGCTTGTACTGGGTCTCTCTGGTTAG
ACCAGATCTGAGCCTGGGAGCTCTCTGGCTAACTAGGGAACCCACTGCTTAAGCCTCAATAAAGCTTGCC
TTGAGTGCTTCAAGTAGTGTGTGCCCGTCTGTTGTGTGACTCTGGTAACTAGAGATCCCTCAGACCCTTT
TAGTCAGTGTGGAAAATCTCTAGCAGTACGTATAGTAGTTCATGTCATCTTATTATTCAGTATTTATAAC
TTGCAAAGAAATGAATATCAGAGAGTGAGAGGAACTTGTTTATTGCAGCTTATAATGGTTACAAATAAAG
CAATAGCATCACAAATTTCACAAATAAAGCATTTTTTTCACTGCATTCTAGTTGTGGTTTGTCCAAACTC
ATCAATGTATCTTATCATGTCTGGCTCTAGCTATCCCGCCCCTAACTCCGCCCATCCCGCCCCTAACTCC
GCCCAGTTCCGCCCATTCTCCGCCCCATGGCTGACTAATTTTTTTTATTTATGCAGAGGCCGAGGCCGCC
TCGGCCTCTGAGCTATTCCAGAAGTAGTGAGGAGGCTTTTTTGGAGGCCTAGGGACGTACCCAATTCGCC
CTATAGTGAGTCGTATTACGCGCGCTCACTGGCCGTCGTTTTACAACGTCGTGACTGGGAAAACCCTGGC
GTTACCCAACTTAATCGCCTTGCAGCACATCCCCCTTTCGCCAGCTGGCGTAATAGCGAAGAGGCCCGCA
CCGATCGCCCTTCCCAACAGTTGCGCAGCCTGAATGGCGAATGGG
[124 nt withheld, positions 6836-6959]
C
[91 nt withheld, positions 6961-7051]
A
[49 nt withheld, positions 7053-7101]
CCTTTGACGTTGGAGTCCACGTTCTTT
[37 nt withheld, positions 7129-7165]
ACCCTATCTCGGTCTATTCTTTTGATTTATAAGGGATTTTGCCGATTTCGGCCTATTGGTTAAAAAATGA
GCTGATTTAACAAAAATTTAACGCGAATTTTAACAAAATATTAACGCTTACAATTTAGGTGGCACTTTTC
GGGGAAATGTGCGCGGAACCCCTATTTGTTTATTTTTCTAAATACATTCAAATATGTATCCGCTCATGAG
ACAATAACCCTGATAAATGCTTCAATAATATTGAAAAAGGAAGAGTATGAGTATTCAACATTTCCGTGTC
GCCCTTATTCCCTTTTTTGCGGCATTTTGCCTTCCTGTTTTTGCTCACCCAGAAACGCTGGTGAAAGTAA
AAGATGCTGAAGATCAGTTGGGTGCACGAGTGGGTTACATCGAACTGGATCTCAACAGCGGTAAGATCCT
TGAGAGTTTTCGCCCCGAAGAACGTTTTCCAATGATGAGCACTTTTAAAGTTCTGCTATGTGGCGCGGTA
TTATCCCGTATTGACGCCGGGCAAGAGCAACTCGGTCGCCGCATACACTATTCTCAGAATGACTTGGTTG
AGTACTCACCAGTCACAGAAAAGCATCTTACGGATGGCATGACAGTAAGAGAATTATGCAGTGCTGCCAT
AACCATGAGTGATAACACTGCGGCCAACTTACTTCTGACAACGATCGGAGGACCGAAGGAGCTAACCGCT
TTTTTGCACAACATGGGGGATCATGTAACTCGCCTTGATCGTTGGGAACCGGAGCTGAATGAAGCCATAC
CAAACGACGAGCGTGACACCACGATGCCTGTAGCAATGGCAACAACGTTGCGCAAACTATTAACTGGCGA
ACTACTTACTCTAGCTTCCCGGCAACAATTAATAGACTGGATGGAGGCGGATAAAGTTGCAGGACCACTT
CTGCGCTCGGCCCTTCCGGCTGGCTGGTTTATTGCTGATAAATCTGGAGCCGGTGAGCGTGGGTCTCGCG
GTATCATTGCAGCACTGGGGCCAGATGGTAAGCCCTCCCGTATCGTAGTTATCTACACGACGGGGAGTCA
GGCAACTATGGATGAACGAAATAGACAGATCGCTGAGATAGGTGCCTCACTGATTAAGCATTGGTAACTG
TCAGACCAAGTTTACTCATATATACTTTAGATTGATTTAAAACTTCATTTTTAATTTAAAAGGATCTAGG
TGAAGATCCTTTTTGATAATCTCATGACCAAAATCCCTTAACGTGAGTTTTCGTTCCACTGAGCGTCAGA
CCCCGTAGAAAAGATCAAAGGATCTTCTTGAGATCCTTTTTTTCTGCGCGTAATCTGCTGCTTGCAAACA
AAAAAACCACCGCTACCAGCGGTGGTTTGTTTGCCGGATCAAGAGCTACCAACTCTTTTTCCGAAGGTAA
CTGGCTTCAGCAGAGCGCAGATACCAAATACTGTTCTTCTAGTGTAGCCGTAGTTAGGCCACCACTTCAA
GAACTCTGTAGCACCGCCTACATACCTCGCTCTGCTAATCCTGTTACCAGTGGCTGCTGCCAGTGGCGAT
AAGTCGTGTCTTACCGGGTTGGACTCAAGACGATAGTTACCGGATAAGGCGCAGCGGTCGGGCTGAACGG
GGGGTTCGTGCACACAGCCCAGCTTGGAGCGAACGACCTACACCGAACTGAGATACCTACAGCGTGAGCT
ATGAGAAAGCGCCACGCTTCCCGAAGGGAGAAAGGCGGACAGGTATCCGGTAAGCGGCAGGGTCGGAACA
GGAGAGCGCACGAGGGAGCTTCCAGGGGGAAACGCCTGGTATCTTTATAGTCCTGTCGGGTTTCGCCACC
TCTGACTTGAGCGTCGATTTTTGTGATGCTCGTCAGGGGGGCGGAGCCTATGGAAAAACGCCAGCAACGC
GGCCTTTTTACGGTTCCTGGCCTTTTGCTGGCCTTTTGCTCACATGTTCTTTCCTGCGTTATCCCCTGAT
TCTGTGGATAACCGTATTACCGCCTTTGAGTGAGCTGATACCGCTCGCCGCAGCCGAACGACCGAGCGCA
GCGAGTCAGTGAGCGAGGAAGCGGAAGAGCGCCCAATACGCAAACCGCCTCTCCCCGCGCGTTGGCCGAT
TCATTAATGCAGCTGGCACGACAGGTTTCCCGACTGGAAAGCGGGCAGTGAGCGCAACGCAATTAATGTG
AGTTAGCTCACTCATTAGGCACCCCAGGCTTTACACTTTATGCTTCCGGCTCGTATGTTGTGTGGAATTG
TGAGCGGATAACAATTTCACACAGGAAACAGCTATGACCATGATTACGCCAAGCGCGCAATTAACCCTCA
CTAAAGGGAACAAAAGCTGGAGCTGCAAGC
