>Addgene plasmid #142621 | TFORF0430 | depositor partial sequence | sequence record 280001 | Insert
ACCGCCACCATGGAATCTGAGAAAATTTATATGACCGCGAACCCATATCTCTGTACTGAATGTGGGAAAG
GCTACACTTGTCTTGCATCCCTGACCCAGCATCAGAAAACACATATTGGAGAAAAACCTTATGAATGTAA
AATATGTGGTAAGTCCTTTACCCGGAACAGTAATCTTGTTCAACATCAAAGAATACATACTGGAGAGAAA
CCTTATGAATGTAATGAATGTGGGAAAGCTTTTAGTCAGAGCACTAATCTTATTCAGCATCAAAGAGTCC
ATACTGGGGAGAAACCTTATGAGTGTAATGAATGTGAAAAAACCTTTAGTCATAGGTCATCCCTTAGAAA
TCATGAGAGAATCCATACTGGAGAAAAACCCTATCCTTGTAATGAATGTGGGAAAGCTTTCAGCCATATC
TCTGCCCTTACTCAACATCATAGAATTCATACTGGAAAGAAACCATATGAATGTACTGAATGTGGAAAAA
CCTTCAGCCGCAGCACACACCTAATTGAACATCAGGGAATTCATTCTGAGGAAAAATCCTACCAGTGTAA
GCAATGTCGGAAAGTTTTTTGCCACAGTACATCACTAATCCGACATCAGAGAACCCACACAGGAGAGAAA
CCATATGAATGTAATGAATGTGGGAAAGCTTTCAGCCATACCCCAGCCTTCATTCAACATCAAAGAATTC
ATACTGGAGAAAAACCCTATGAGTGTAATGCATGTGGAAAGGCCTTCAATCGGAGTGCACATCTTACTGA
ACACCAGAGAACTCATACTGGAGAGAAGCCCTATGTTTGTAAAGAATGTGGAAAAACCTTCAGTCGAAGT
ACACACCTTACTGAACATCTAAAAATTCATTCTTGTGTGAAACCCTATCAATGTAATGAATGTCAGAAAC
TGTTTTGCTATAGAACATCACTAATTCGACATCAGAGGACGCATACAGGAGAGAAACCCTACCAGTGTAA
TGAATGTGGGAAATCCTTCAGCTTAAGCTCAGCTCTAACTAAACATAAGCGAATACATACAAGGGAGAGA
CCCTATCAATGTACTAAGTGTGGTGATGTCTTTTGTCATAGTACATCCTTAATTCGACATCAGAAAACTC
ATTTCAGAAAGGAAACCTTAGCAGAGTAGTAATGAACTAGTCCGTAACTTGAAAGTATTTCGATTTCTTG
GCTTTATATATCTTGTGGAAAGGACGAAACAACCTCGCCAACCGAAATATG
