>Addgene plasmid #142621 | TFORF0430 | depositor partial sequence | sequence record 280002 | Barcode
AACAACCTCGCCAACCGAAATATG
